Addgene plasmid #158480: pZA2
Purpose: Entry clone for Golden Gate assembly. Golden Gate compatible A. thaliana ZAR1 D489V with STOP codon
Depositing lab: Sophien Kamoun. Depositing organization: Sainsbury Laboratory, Norwich. Publication: A vector system for fast-forward studies of the HOPZ-ACTIVATED RESISTANCE1 (ZAR1) resistosome in the model plant Nicotiana benthamiana. Harant A, Pai H, Sakai T, Kamoun S, Adachi H. Plant Physiol. 2022 Jan 20;188(1):70-80. doi: 10.1093/plphys/kiab471. PubMed 34633454.
Backbone
  Vector backbone: pCR8/GW/D-TOPO
  Backbone manufacturer: https://www.thermofisher.com/order/catalog/product/K250020#/K250021
  Vector type: Golden Gate Entry Vector
Growth in bacteria
  Bacterial resistance: Spectinomycin, 50 μg/mL
  Growth temperature: 37°C
  Growth strain: DH5alpha
  Copy number: High Copy
Gene/Insert
  Gene/Insert name: ZAR1
  Species: A. thaliana (mustard weed)
  Mutation: D489V, STOP codon
  Entrez Gene: ZAR1 (a.k.a. HOPZ-ACTIVATED RESISTANCE 1, ZAR1)
  Cloning method: Gateway Cloning
Terms and licenses: Academic/Nonprofit Terms; Industry Terms: Not Available to Industry
How to cite: pZA2 was a gift from Sophien Kamoun (Addgene plasmid # 158480 ; http://n2t.net/addgene:158480 ; RRID:Addgene_158480)
