[The description below was written by a language model from this plasmid's Addgene catalogue record and pLannotate feature annotations shown in this document.]
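Description:
pZA2 is a bacterial entry clone built on the pCR8/GW/D-TOPO backbone and intended as a source module for Golden Gate assembly. It is a high-copy plasmid of about 5.4 kb, replicating in E. coli from a ColE1/pUC-type origin and selected with spectinomycin through the aadA (SmR) aminoglycoside adenylyltransferase gene. A fragment of the class 1 integron Pc promoter and a short gentamicin acetyltransferase remnant lie just upstream of this marker. Small lacI and lacZα fragments are also annotated and appear to be backbone remnants rather than functional elements.

The insert is the Arabidopsis thaliana ZAR1 coding sequence (HOPZ-ACTIVATED RESISTANCE 1, annotated in the feature table under its synonym RPP13L4), roughly 2.6 kb long. It carries a D489V substitution and retains its stop codon, so it is suited to expression without a C-terminal fusion. The coding sequence sits between attL1 and attL2 sites, which would in principle also allow transfer by Gateway LR recombination. rrnB T1 and T2 terminators upstream insulate the insert from read-through transcription, and a T7 promoter lies just beyond attL2, pointing back toward the insert. No plant promoter or terminator is present, so expression depends on assembling the module into a suitable destination vector. The record does not state which type IIS enzyme or overhangs are used for Golden Gate assembly, nor the functional effect of D489V. The plasmid belongs to a vector toolkit for studying the ZAR1 resistosome in Nicotiana benthamiana.
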