Features (pLannotate 1.2.2; 12 found; start..end, strand, type, name):
    121..213     +  CDS            lacI (fragment): lac repressor; lacI; The lac repressor binds to the lac operator to inhibit transcription in E. coli. This inhibition can be relieved by adding lactose or isopropyl-β-D-thiogalactopyranoside (IPTG).
    268..295     -  terminator     rrnB T2 terminator: transcription terminator T2 from the E. coli rrnB gene
    427..470     +  terminator     rrnB T1 terminator: Escherichia coli rrnB; transcription terminator T1 from the E. coli rrnB gene
    517..553     -  CDS            lacZα (fragment): LacZα fragment of β-galactosidase; lacZ fragment
    569..668     +  protein_bind   attL1: mutant version of attL; recombination site for the Gateway® LR reaction LR Clonase™
    694..3249    +  CDS            RPP13L4: R13L4_ARATH - Also known as ZAR1 From Arabidopsis thaliana (Mouse-ear cress).
   3280..3379    -  protein_bind   attL2: mutant version of attL; recombination site for the Gateway® LR reaction LR Clonase™
   3397..3415    -  promoter       T7 promoter: promoter for bacteriophage T7 RNA polymerase
   3605..3628    +  promoter       Pc promoter (fragment): intI1 (promoter lies within the coding sequence); class 1 integron promoter
   3804..3860    +  CDS            GmR (fragment): gentamycin acetyltransferase; aacC1; confers resistance to gentamycin
   3867..4658    +  CDS            SmR: aminoglycoside adenylyltransferase (Murphy, 1985); aadA; confers resistance to spectinomycin and streptomycin
   4751..5339    +  rep_origin     ori: high-copy-number ColE1/pMB1/pBR322/pUC origin of replication
>Addgene plasmid #158480 | pZA2 | addgene full sequence | sequence record 310747 | Addgene NGS Result
CTTTCCTGCGTTATCCCCTGATTCTGTGGATAACCGTATTACCGCCTTTGAGTGAGCTGATACCGCTCGC
CGCAGCCGAACGACCGAGCGCAGCGAGTCAGTGAGCGAGGAAGCGGAAGAGCGCCCAATACGCAAACCGC
CTCTCCCCGCGCGTTGGCCGATTCATTAATGCAGCTGGCACGACAGGTTTCCCGACTGGAAAGCGGGCAG
TGAGCGCAACGCAATTAATACGCGTACCGCTAGCCAGGAAGAGTTTGTAGAAACGCAAAAAGGCCATCCG
TCAGGATGGCCTTCTGCTTAGTTTGATGCCTGGCAGTTTATGGCGGGCGTCCTGCCCGCCACCCTCCGGG
CCGTTGCTTCACAACGTTCAAATCCGCTCCCGGCGGATTTGTCCTACTCAGGAGAGCGTTCACCGACAAA
CAACAGATAAAACGAAAGGCCCAGTCTTCCGACTGAGCCTTTCGTTTTATTTGATGCCTGGCAGTTCCCT
ACTCTCGCGTTAACGCTAGCATGGATGTTTTCCCAGTCACGACGTTGTAAAACGACGGCCAGTCTTAAGC
TCGGGCCCCAAATAATGATTTTATTTTGACTGATAGTGACCTGTTCGTTGCAACAAATTGATGAGCAATG
CTTTTTTATAATGCCAACTTTGTACAAAAAAGCAGGCTCCGAATTCGCCCTTAATGGTCTCTAATGGTGG
ACGCTGTTGTAACAGTGTTTTTAGAGAAAACCTTGAACATCCTCGAAGAAAAAGGCCGAACCGTATCGGA
CTACCGAAAACAGTTGGAAGATTTGCAAAGCGAATTGAAATATATGCAGTCTTTTCTCAAGGATGCAGAG
AGGCAGAAGAGAACTAATGAAACGTTGCGTACTCTTGTTGCGGATTTACGAGAACTGGTTTACGAAGCTG
AGGATATACTTGTGGATTGTCAGCTCGCGGATGGTGATGATGGGAACGAGCAAAGGTCATCAAATGCGTG
GCTTTCGCGGCTTCATCCTGCCCGGGTTCCGTTGCAGTACAAGAAAAGCAAACGTTTGCAAGAGATCAAT
GAGAGGATAACGAAAATAAAGAGTCAAGTAGAGCCTTATTTCGAATTCATAACGCCGAGTAATGTTGGAA
GAGATAATGGAACTGATCGGTGGAGCTCTCCGGTGTATGATCATACTCAGGTGGTTGGTTTGGAAGGAGA
TAAAAGAAAAATCAAGGAGTGGCTCTTTCGATCAAACGACAGCCAGCTTTTGATAATGGCCTTTGTTGGG
ATGGGAGGGCTAGGTAAAACTACAATCGCTCAAGAAGTGTTCAATGACAAAGAGATCGAACATCGTTTCG
AAAGAAGGATATGGGTGTCTGTGTCCCAGACTTTTACTGAAGAACAGATCATGAGAAGCATATTGAGGAA
CTTGGGGGACGCGAGTGTTGGAGATGATATTGGAACATTGCTGAGAAAAATCCAGCAGTATCTTTTGGGG
AAAAGGTACTTGATAGTTATGGACGATGTATGGGACAAGAATTTGAGCTGGTGGGACAAGATCTACCAAG
GACTGCCTAGAGGACAAGGAGGTAGCGTTATCGTGACCACAAGGTCGGAATCTGTAGCGAAAAGGGTGCA
AGCGAGAGACGACAAGACTCACCGTCCAGAGCTCCTTAGTCCTGATAACAGTTGGCTGCTGTTTTGTAAT
GTGGCATTTGCAGCAAATGACGGTACTTGTGAGCGTCCCGAGCTAGAGGATGTTGGCAAGGAGATTGTAA
CGAAATGCAAAGGTTTGCCTTTGACAATCAAAGCGGTTGGTGGGTTACTTCTGTGCAAAGACCATGTCTA
TCATGAATGGAGACGAATTGCAGAGCATTTTCAGGATGAGCTAAGAGGAAACACTTCTGAAACTGACAAT
GTTATGTCATCTCTGCAGTTGAGCTACGATGAACTCCCTTCCCACCTTAAGTCGTGCATTCTCACGCTTT
CGCTCTATCCAGAGGACTGTGTTATACCAAAACAACAACTAGTACATGGATGGATCGGAGAAGGTTTTGT
CATGTGGAGAAACGGAAGATCTGCAACTGAATCTGGAGAGGACTGCTTTTCCGGGCTCACAAACAGGTGT
CTAATAGAAGTTGTAGACAAAACCTATAGCGGAACCATCATCACTTGCAAGATTCATGTTATGGTTCGTG
ATTTGGTGATCGATATAGCCAAGAAGGATTCGTTCTCTAACCCGGAAGGCCTCAACTGTCGTCACCTTGG
GATTAGTGGAAACTTTGATGAGAAGCAGATCAAAGTTAACCATAAGCTGAGAGGCGTAGTGTCAACAACT
AAGACAGGTGAAGTGAACAAGCTCAACTCAGACTTAGCTAAGAAATTCACAGACTGCAAATATCTTCGGG
TTCTCGATATCTCGAAATCCATATTTGATGCTCCTCTGTCTGAGATTTTGGATGAGATTGCAAGCCTTCA
ACACTTAGCATGTCTTAGTTTGAGCAACACACATCCGTTGATCCAGTTTCCTCGTTCCATGGAAGATCTC
CACAACCTTCAGATTCTAGACGCAAGCTACTGTCAGAATCTGAAACAACTTCAACCTTGCATCGTCTTGT
TCAAGAAACTCCTTGTACTTGACATGACGAACTGTGGATCCCTTGAATGCTTCCCCAAGGGTATCGGAAG
TCTCGTGAAGCTCGAAGTTCTGTTGGGATTTAAGCCAGCCAGGTCCAACAATGGGTGCAAGCTCAGTGAA
GTGAAAAATCTCACAAACCTTCGGAAACTTGGTCTTTCTCTGACTCGTGGCGATCAGATAGAAGAGGAGG
AGCTTGATTCTTTGATAAACCTAAGCAAGCTGATGTCCATTTCGATCAACTGCTATGATAGCTACGGCGA
TGATCTCATAACCAAAATAGACGCCCTTACTCCTCCACACCAGCTCCATGAGCTTTCTCTACAATTCTAT
CCTGGAAAGTCGAGTCCATCGTGGTTGAGTCCTCACAAGCTTCCGATGTTGAGGTACATGTCAATATGTT
CAGGTAATTTGGTGAAAATGCAGGAACCATTCTGGGGAAACGAGAATACTCACTGGAGAATTGAAGGTTT
AATGTTAAGTTCATTGTCGGACCTAGACATGGACTGGGAAGTGCTGCAACAGTCAATGCCGTACCTGAGG
ACCGTGACCGCAAACTGGTGTCCAGAGCTAGAGTCTTTCGCGATTGAAGATGTTGGCTTTAGAGGCGGAG
TGTGGATGAAAACACCATTGCACAGAACCTAAGCTTAGAGACCATTAAGGGCGAATTCGACCCAGCTTTC
TTGTACAAAGTTGGCATTATAAAAAATAATTGCTCATCAATTTGTTGCAACGAACAGGTCACTATCAGTC
AAAATAAAATCATTATTTGCCATCCAGCTGATATCCCCTATAGTGAGTCGTATTACATGGTCATAGCTGT
TTCCTGGCAGCTCTGGCCCGTGTCTCAAAATCTCTGATGTTACATTGCACAAGATAAAAATATATCATCA
TGCCTCCTCTAGACCAGCCAGGACAGAAATGCCTCGACTTCGCTGCTACCCAAGGTTGCCGGGTGACGCA
CACCGTGGAAACGGATGAAGGCACGAACCCAGTGGACATAAGCCTGTTCGGTTCGTAAGCTGTAATGCAA
GTAGCGTATGCGCTCACGCAACTGGTCCAGAACCTTGACCGAACGCAGCGGTGGTAACGGCGCAGTGGCG
GTTTTCATGGCTTGTTATGACTGTTTTTTTGGGGTACAGTCTATGCCTCGGGCATCCAAGCAGCAAGCGC
GTTACGCCGTGGGTCGATGTTTGATGTTATGGAGCAGCAACGATGTTACGCAGCAGGGCAGTCGCCCTAA
AACAAAGTTAAACATTATGAGGGAAGCGGTGATCGCCGAAGTATCGACTCAACTATCAGAGGTAGTTGGC
GTCATCGAGCGCCATCTCGAACCGACGTTGCTGGCCGTACATTTGTACGGCTCCGCAGTGGATGGCGGCC
TGAAGCCACACAGTGATATTGATTTGCTGGTTACGGTGACCGTAAGGCTTGATGAAACAACGCGGCGAGC
TTTGATCAACGACCTTTTGGAAACTTCGGCTTCCCCTGGAGAGAGCGAGATTCTCCGCGCTGTAGAAGTC
ACCATTGTTGTGCACGACGACATCATTCCGTGGCGTTATCCAGCTAAGCGCGAACTGCAATTTGGAGAAT
GGCAGCGCAATGACATTCTTGCAGGTATCTTCGAGCCAGCCACGATCGACATTGATCTGGCTATCTTGCT
GACAAAAGCAAGAGAACATAGCGTTGCCTTGGTAGGTCCAGCGGCGGAGGAACTCTTTGATCCGGTTCCT
GAACAGGATCTATTTGAGGCGCTAAATGAAACCTTAACGCTATGGAACTCGCCGCCCGACTGGGCTGGCG
ATGAGCGAAATGTAGTGCTTACGTTGTCCCGCATTTGGTACAGCGCAGTAACCGGCAAAATCGCGCCGAA
GGATGTCGCTGCCGACTGGGCAATGGAGCGCCTGCCGGCCCAGTATCAGCCCGTCATACTTGAAGCTAGA
CAGGCTTATCTTGGACAAGAAGAAGATCGCTTGGCCTCGCGCGCAGATCAGTTGGAAGAATTTGTCCACT
ACGTGAAAGGCGAGATCACCAAGGTAGTCGGCAAATAACCCTCGAGCCACCCATGACCAAAATCCCTTAA
CGTGAGTTACGCGTCGTTCCACTGAGCGTCAGACCCCGTAGAAAAGATCAAAGGATCTTCTTGAGATCCT
TTTTTTCTGCGCGTAATCTGCTGCTTGCAAACAAAAAAACCACCGCTACCAGCGGTGGTTTGTTTGCCGG
ATCAAGAGCTACCAACTCTTTTTCCGAAGGTAACTGGCTTCAGCAGAGCGCAGATACCAAATACTGTTCT
TCTAGTGTAGCCGTAGTTAGGCCACCACTTCAAGAACTCTGTAGCACCGCCTACATACCTCGCTCTGCTA
ATCCTGTTACCAGTGGCTGCTGCCAGTGGCGATAAGTCGTGTCTTACCGGGTTGGACTCAAGACGATAGT
TACCGGATAAGGCGCAGCGGTCGGGCTGAACGGGGGGTTCGTGCACACAGCCCAGCTTGGAGCGAACGAC
CTACACCGAACTGAGATACCTACAGCGTGAGCTATGAGAAAGCGCCACGCTTCCCGAAGGGAGAAAGGCG
GACAGGTATCCGGTAAGCGGCAGGGTCGGAACAGGAGAGCGCACGAGGGAGCTTCCAGGGGGAAACGCCT
GGTATCTTTATAGTCCTGTCGGGTTTCGCCACCTCTGACTTGAGCGTCGATTTTTGTGATGCTCGTCAGG
GGGGCGGAGCCTATGGAAAAACGCCAGCAACGCGGCCTTTTTACGGTTCCTGGCCTTTTGCTGGCCTTTT
GCTCACATGTT
